Addgene plasmid #87616: pcDNA3-LifeAct-FRB-Venus-173-N
Purpose: FRB-tagged N-terminal Venus (YFP) fragment for BiFC; localizes to actin cytoskeleton.
Depositing lab: Jin Zhang. Depositing organization: University of California, San Diego (UCSD). Publication: RefSOFI for Mapping Nanoscale Organization of Protein-Protein Interactions in Living Cells. Hertel F, Mo GC, Duwe S, Dedecker P, Zhang J. Cell Rep. 2016 Jan 12;14(2):390-400. doi: 10.1016/j.celrep.2015.12.036. Epub 2015 Dec 31. PubMed 26748717.
Backbone
  Vector backbone: pcDNA3
  Backbone manufacturer: Invitrogen
  Backbone size w/o insert (bp): 5500
  Total vector size (bp): 6306
  Vector type: Mammalian Expression
  Selectable markers: Neomycin (select with G418)
Growth in bacteria
  Bacterial resistance: Ampicillin, 100 μg/mL
  Growth temperature: 37°C
  Growth strain: DH5alpha
  Copy number: High Copy
Gene/Insert
  Gene/Insert name: LifeAct-FRB-Venus173-N
  Species: S. cerevisiae (budding yeast), Synthetic
  Insert size (bp): 894
  Promoter: CMV
  Tag / fusion protein: 17-aa sequence from Abp140 (aka "Lifeact") (N terminal on insert)
  Cloning method: Restriction Enzyme; 5′ cloning site BamHI (not destroyed); 3′ cloning site EcoRI (not destroyed)
  Sequencing primers: 5′ T7 forward; 3′ BGH reverse
Terms and licenses: Academic/Nonprofit Terms; Industry Terms: Not Available to Industry
How to cite: pcDNA3-LifeAct-FRB-Venus-173-N was a gift from Jin Zhang (Addgene plasmid # 87616 ; http://n2t.net/addgene:87616 ; RRID:Addgene_87616)
