[The description below was written by a language model from this plasmid's Addgene catalogue record and pLannotate feature annotations shown in this document.]
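Description:
pcDNA3-LifeAct-FRB-Venus-173-N is a mammalian expression plasmid of about 6.3 kb built on the Invitrogen pcDNA3 backbone. It is propagated in E. coli at high copy from a ColE1/pUC-type origin under ampicillin selection (AmpR, β-lactamase). It also carries an f1 origin for single-stranded DNA production. For selection in mammalian cells, an SV40 early promoter drives a neomycin phosphotransferase gene followed by an SV40 polyadenylation signal, which allows G418 selection of stable transfectants.

The payload is an insert of roughly 0.9 kb cloned between BamHI and EcoRI. It is transcribed from the CMV immediate early enhancer/promoter and terminated by the bovine growth hormone poly(A) signal. T7 and SP6 phage promoters flank the cloning region. The open reading frame encodes a three-part fusion. At the N terminus is Lifeact, a 17-residue F-actin-binding peptide from S. cerevisiae Abp140, which targets the protein to the actin cytoskeleton. Next comes an FRB domain, the FKBP-rapamycin binding domain of human FRAP; the automated annotation labels it as the T2098L variant that accepts synthetic rapamycin analogues, though the catalogue entry simply calls it FRB. The C-terminal part is VN173, the non-fluorescent N-terminal fragment of Venus.

The construct serves as one half of a bimolecular fluorescence complementation (BiFC) pair. When FRB is brought together with a partner carrying the complementary C-terminal Venus fragment, the two fragments can reassemble into fluorescent YFP on actin filaments. That partner would presumably be an FKBP fusion dimerised by rapamycin, although the record does not name it. The associated publication concerns mapping the nanoscale organisation of protein-protein interactions in living cells.
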