Features (pLannotate 1.2.2; 23 found; start..end, strand, type, name):
      1..57      +  CDS            ABP140 (fragment): AB140_YEAST - Also known as TRM140. Experimental evidence at protein level: Swiss-Prot protein existence level 1. S-adenosyl-L-methionine-dependent methyltransferase that mediates N(3)-methylcytidine modification of residue 32 of the tRNA anticodon loop of tRNA(Thr) and tRNA(Ser). Binds F-actin and shows weak F-actin cross-linking activity. From Saccharomyces cerevisiae (strain ATCC 204508 / S288c) (Baker's yeast).
     61..339     +  CDS            FRB*: T2098L mutant of FKBP-rapamycin binding domain of human FRAP binds synthetic ligands such as AP21967
    376..891     +  CDS            VN173: N-terminal fragment of mVenus for use in bimolecular fluorescence complementation (BiFC) (Kodama and Hu, 2010)
    955..973     -  promoter       SP6 promoter: promoter for bacteriophage SP6 RNA polymerase
    999..1223    +  polyA_signal   bGH poly(A) signal: bovine growth hormone polyadenylation signal
   1227..1248    +  promoter       SV40 promoter (fragment): SV40 enhancer and early promoter
   1269..1697    +  rep_origin     f1 ori (sequence partly withheld): f1 bacteriophage origin of replication; arrow indicates direction of (+) strand synthesis
   1711..2040    +  promoter       SV40 promoter: SV40 enhancer and early promoter
   2107..2898    +  CDS            neo: KKA2_KLEPN - Also known as kan, nptII. Experimental evidence at protein level: Swiss-Prot protein existence level 1. Resistance to kanamycin, neomycin, paromomycin, ribostamycin, butirosin and gentamicin B. From Klebsiella pneumoniae.
   2922..3080    +  CDS            ble (fragment): BLE_KLEPN - Experimental evidence at protein level: Swiss-Prot protein existence level 1. Binding protein with a strong affinity to the bleomycin family of antibiotics. Binds to CL990; an antimitotic-antibiotic compound. From Klebsiella pneumoniae.
   3075..3196    +  polyA_signal   SV40 poly(A) signal: SV40 polyadenylation signal
   3269..3285    -  protein_bind   lac operator: The lac repressor binds to the lac operator to inhibit transcription in E. coli. This inhibition can be relieved by adding lactose or isopropyl-β-D-thiogalactopyranoside (IPTG). lac repressor encoded by lacI
   3293..3323    -  promoter       lac promoter: promoter for the E. coli lac operon
   3338..3359    -  protein_bind   CAP binding site: CAP binding activates transcription in the presence of cAMP. E. coli catabolite activator protein
   3372..3464    -  CDS            lacI (fragment): lac repressor; lacI; The lac repressor binds to the lac operator to inhibit transcription in E. coli. This inhibition can be relieved by adding lactose or isopropyl-β-D-thiogalactopyranoside (IPTG).
   3647..4235    -  rep_origin     ori: high-copy-number ColE1/pMB1/pBR322/pUC origin of replication
   4406..5266    -  CDS            AmpR: β-lactamase; bla; confers resistance to ampicillin, carbenicillin, and related antibiotics
   5267..5371    -  promoter       AmpR promoter: bla
   5430..5482    -  misc_feature   bom (fragment): basis of mobility region from pBR322
   5637..6016    +  enhancer       CMV enhancer: human cytomegalovirus immediate early enhancer
   6017..6220    +  promoter       CMV promoter: human cytomegalovirus (CMV) immediate early promoter
   6216..6249    +  LTR            5' LTR (truncated) (fragment): truncated 5' long terminal repeat (LTR) from HIV-1
   6265..6283    +  promoter       T7 promoter: promoter for bacteriophage T7 RNA polymerase
>Addgene plasmid #87616 | pcDNA3-LifeAct-FRB-Venus-173-N | addgene full sequence | sequence record 175149 | Addgene NGS Result
ATGGGCGTGGCCGACCTGATCAAGAAGTTCGAGAGCATCAGCAAGGAGGAGGGGGATCCCATCCTCTGGC
ATGAGATGTGGCATGAAGGCCTGGAAGAGGCATCTCGTTTGTACTTTGGGGAAAGGAACGTGAAAGGCAT
GTTTGAGGTGCTGGAGCCCTTGCATGCTATGATGGAACGGGGCCCCCAGACTCTGAAGGAAACATCCTTT
AATCAGGCCTATGGTCGAGATTTAATGGAGGCCCAAGAGTGGTGCAGGAAGTACATGAAATCAGGGAATG
TCAAGGACCTCCTCCAAGCCTGGGACCTCTATTATCATGTGTTCCGACGAATCTCAAAGACTAGTGGTAC
CGGTGGAGGTAGTGGAGGTGGAAGCATGGTGAGCAAGGGCGAGGAGCTGTTCACCGGGGTGGTGCCCATC
CTGGTCGAGCTGGACGGCGACGTAAACGGCCACAAGTTCAGCGTGTCCGGCGAGGGCGAGGGCGATGCCA
CCTACGGCAAGCTGACCCTGAAGCTGATCTGCACCACCGGCAAGCTGCCCGTGCCCTGGCCCACCCTCGT
GACCACCCTGGGCTACGGCCTGCAGTGCTTCGCCCGCTACCCCGACCACATGAAGCAGCACGACTTCTTC
AAGTCCGCCATGCCCGAAGGCTACGTCCAGGAGCGCACCATCTTCTTCAAGGACGACGGCAACTACAAGA
CCCGCGCCGAGGTGAAGTTCGAGGGCGACACCCTGGTGAACCGCATCGAGCTGAAGGGCATCGACTTCAA
GGAGGACGGCAACATCCTGGGGCACAAGCTGGAGTACAACTACAACAGCCACAACGTCTATATCACCGCC
GACAAGCAGAAGAACGGCATCAAGGCCAACTTCAAGATCCGCCACAACATCTAAGAATTCTGCAGATATC
CATCACACTGGCGGCCGCTCGAGCATGCATCTAGAGGGCCCTATTCTATAGTGTCACCTAAATGCTAGAG
CTCGCTGATCAGCCTCGACTGTGCCTTCTAGTTGCCAGCCATCTGTTGTTTGCCCCTCCCCCGTGCCTTC
CTTGACCCTGGAAGGTGCCACTCCCACTGTCCTTTCCTAATAAAATGAGGAAATTGCATCGCATTGTCTG
AGTAGGTGTCATTCTATTCTGGGGGGTGGGGTGGGGCAGGACAGCAAGGGGGAGGATTGGGAAGACAATA
GCAGGCATGCTGGGGATGCGGTGGGCTCTATGGCTTCTGAGGCGGAAAGAACCAGCTGGGGCTCTAGGGG
GTATCCCC
[124 nt withheld, positions 1269-1392]
C
[91 nt withheld, positions 1394-1484]
A
[49 nt withheld, positions 1486-1534]
CCTTTGACGTTGGAGTCCACGTTCTTT
[37 nt withheld, positions 1562-1598]
ACCCTATCTCGGTCTATTCTTTTGATTTATAAGGGATTTTGCCGATTTCGGCCTATTGGTTAAAAAATGA
GCTGATTTAACAAAAATTTAACGCGAATTAATTCTGTGGAATGTGTGTCAGTTAGGGTGTGGAAAGTCCC
CAGGCTCCCCAGCAGGCAGAAGTATGCAAAGCATGCATCTCAATTAGTCAGCAACCAGGTGTGGAAAGTC
CCCAGGCTCCCCAGCAGGCAGAAGTATGCAAAGCATGCATCTCAATTAGTCAGCAACCATAGTCCCGCCC
CTAACTCCGCCCATCCCGCCCCTAACTCCGCCCAGTTCCGCCCATTCTCCGCCCCATGGCTGACTAATTT
TTTTTATTTATGCAGAGGCCGAGGCCGCCTCTGCCTCTGAGCTATTCCAGAAGTAGTGAGGAGGCTTTTT
TGGAGGCCTAGGCTTTTGCAAAAAGCTCCCGGGAGCTTGTATATCCATTTTCGGATCTGATCAAGAGACA
GGATGAGGATCGTTTCGCATGATTGAACAAGATGGATTGCACGCAGGTTCTCCGGCCGCTTGGGTGGAGA
GGCTATTCGGCTATGACTGGGCACAACAGACAATCGGCTGCTCTGATGCCGCCGTGTTCCGGCTGTCAGC
GCAGGGGCGCCCGGTTCTTTTTGTCAAGACCGACCTGTCCGGTGCCCTGAATGAACTGCAGGACGAGGCA
GCGCGGCTATCGTGGCTGGCCACGACGGGCGTTCCTTGCGCAGCTGTGCTCGACGTTGTCACTGAAGCGG
GAAGGGACTGGCTGCTATTGGGCGAAGTGCCGGGGCAGGATCTCCTGTCATCTCACCTTGCTCCTGCCGA
GAAAGTATCCATCATGGCTGATGCAATGCGGCGGCTGCATACGCTTGATCCGGCTACCTGCCCATTCGAC
CACCAAGCGAAACATCGCATCGAGCGAGCACGTACTCGGATGGAAGCCGGTCTTGTCGATCAGGATGATC
TGGACGAAGAGCATCAGGGGCTCGCGCCAGCCGAACTGTTCGCCAGGCTCAAGGCGCGCATGCCCGACGG
CGAGGATCTCGTCGTGACCCATGGCGATGCCTGCTTGCCGAATATCATGGTGGAAAATGGCCGCTTTTCT
GGATTCATCGACTGTGGCCGGCTGGGTGTGGCGGACCGCTATCAGGACATAGCGTTGGCTACCCGTGATA
TTGCTGAAGAGCTTGGCGGCGAATGGGCTGACCGCTTCCTCGTGCTTTACGGTATCGCCGCTCCCGATTC
GCAGCGCATCGCCTTCTATCGCCTTCTTGACGAGTTCTTCTGAGCGGGACTCTGGGGTTCGAAATGACCG
ACCAAGCGACGCCCAACCTGCCATCACGAGATTTCGATTCCACCGCCGCCTTCTATGAAAGGTTGGGCTT
CGGAATCGTTTTCCGGGACGCCGGCTGGATGATCCTCCAGCGCGGGGATCTCATGCTGGAGTTCTTCGCC
CACCCCAACTTGTTTATTGCAGCTTATAATGGTTACAAATAAAGCAATAGCATCACAAATTTCACAAATA
AAGCATTTTTTTCACTGCATTCTAGTTGTGGTTTGTCCAAACTCATCAATGTATCTTATCATGTCTGTAT
ACCGTCGACCTCTAGCTAGAGCTTGGCGTAATCATGGTCATAGCTGTTTCCTGTGTGAAATTGTTATCCG
CTCACAATTCCACACAACATACGAGCCGGAAGCATAAAGTGTAAAGCCTGGGGTGCCTAATGAGTGAGCT
AACTCACATTAATTGCGTTGCGCTCACTGCCCGCTTTCCAGTCGGGAAACCTGTCGTGCCAGCTGCATTA
ATGAATCGGCCAACGCGCGGGGAGAGGCGGTTTGCGTATTGGGCGCTCTTCCGCTTCCTCGCTCACTGAC
TCGCTGCGCTCGGTCGTTCGGCTGCGGCGAGCGGTATCAGCTCACTCAAAGGCGGTAATACGGTTATCCA
CAGAATCAGGGGATAACGCAGGAAAGAACATGTGAGCAAAAGGCCAGCAAAAGGCCAGGAACCGTAAAAA
GGCCGCGTTGCTGGCGTTTTTCCATAGGCTCCGCCCCCCTGACGAGCATCACAAAAATCGACGCTCAAGT
CAGAGGTGGCGAAACCCGACAGGACTATAAAGATACCAGGCGTTTCCCCCTGGAAGCTCCCTCGTGCGCT
CTCCTGTTCCGACCCTGCCGCTTACCGGATACCTGTCCGCCTTTCTCCCTTCGGGAAGCGTGGCGCTTTC
TCATAGCTCACGCTGTAGGTATCTCAGTTCGGTGTAGGTCGTTCGCTCCAAGCTGGGCTGTGTGCACGAA
CCCCCCGTTCAGCCCGACCGCTGCGCCTTATCCGGTAACTATCGTCTTGAGTCCAACCCGGTAAGACACG
ACTTATCGCCACTGGCAGCAGCCACTGGTAACAGGATTAGCAGAGCGAGGTATGTAGGCGGTGCTACAGA
GTTCTTGAAGTGGTGGCCTAACTACGGCTACACTAGAAGAACAGTATTTGGTATCTGCGCTCTGCTGAAG
CCAGTTACCTTCGGAAAAAGAGTTGGTAGCTCTTGATCCGGCAAACAAACCACCGCTGGTAGCGGTGGTT
TTTTTGTTTGCAAGCAGCAGATTACGCGCAGAAAAAAAGGATCTCAAGAAGATCCTTTGATCTTTTCTAC
GGGGTCTGACGCTCAGTGGAACGAAAACTCACGTTAAGGGATTTTGGTCATGAGATTATCAAAAAGGATC
TTCACCTAGATCCTTTTAAATTAAAAATGAAGTTTTAAATCAATCTAAAGTATATATGAGTAAACTTGGT
CTGACAGTTACCAATGCTTAATCAGTGAGGCACCTATCTCAGCGATCTGTCTATTTCGTTCATCCATAGT
TGCCTGACTCCCCGTCGTGTAGATAACTACGATACGGGAGGGCTTACCATCTGGCCCCAGTGCTGCAATG
ATACCGCGAGACCCACGCTCACCGGCTCCAGATTTATCAGCAATAAACCAGCCAGCCGGAAGGGCCGAGC
GCAGAAGTGGTCCTGCAACTTTATCCGCCTCCATCCAGTCTATTAATTGTTGCCGGGAAGCTAGAGTAAG
TAGTTCGCCAGTTAATAGTTTGCGCAACGTTGTTGCCATTGCTACAGGCATCGTGGTGTCACGCTCGTCG
TTTGGTATGGCTTCATTCAGCTCCGGTTCCCAACGATCAAGGCGAGTTACATGATCCCCCATGTTGTGCA
AAAAAGCGGTTAGCTCCTTCGGTCCTCCGATCGTTGTCAGAAGTAAGTTGGCCGCAGTGTTATCACTCAT
GGTTATGGCAGCACTGCATAATTCTCTTACTGTCATGCCATCCGTAAGATGCTTTTCTGTGACTGGTGAG
TACTCAACCAAGTCATTCTGAGAATAGTGTATGCGGCGACCGAGTTGCTCTTGCCCGGCGTCAATACGGG
ATAATACCGCGCCACATAGCAGAACTTTAAAAGTGCTCATCATTGGAAAACGTTCTTCGGGGCGAAAACT
CTCAAGGATCTTACCGCTGTTGAGATCCAGTTCGATGTAACCCACTCGTGCACCCAACTGATCTTCAGCA
TCTTTTACTTTCACCAGCGTTTCTGGGTGAGCAAAAACAGGAAGGCAAAATGCCGCAAAAAAGGGAATAA
GGGCGACACGGAAATGTTGAATACTCATACTCTTCCTTTTTCAATATTATTGAAGCATTTATCAGGGTTA
TTGTCTCATGAGCGGATACATATTTGAATGTATTTAGAAAAATAAACAAATAGGGGTTCCGCGCACATTT
CCCCGAAAAGTGCCACCTGACGTCGACGGATCGGGAGATCTCCCGATCCCCTATGGTGCACTCTCAGTAC
AATCTGCTCTGATGCCGCATAGTTAAGCCAGTATCTGCTCCCTGCTTGTGTGTTGGAGGTCGCTGAGTAG
TGCGCGAGCAAAATTTAAGCTACAACAAGGCAAGGCTTGACCGACAATTGCATGAAGAATCTGCTTAGGG
TTAGGCGTTTTGCGCTGCTTCGCGATGTACGGGCCAGATATACGCGTTGACATTGATTATTGACTAGTTA
TTAATAGTAATCAATTACGGGGTCATTAGTTCATAGCCCATATATGGAGTTCCGCGTTACATAACTTACG
GTAAATGGCCCGCCTGGCTGACCGCCCAACGACCCCCGCCCATTGACGTCAATAATGACGTATGTTCCCA
TAGTAACGCCAATAGGGACTTTCCATTGACGTCAATGGGTGGAGTATTTACGGTAAACTGCCCACTTGGC
AGTACATCAAGTGTATCATATGCCAAGTACGCCCCCTATTGACGTCAATGACGGTAAATGGCCCGCCTGG
CATTATGCCCAGTACATGACCTTATGGGACTTTCCTACTTGGCAGTACATCTACGTATTAGTCATCGCTA
TTACCATGGTGATGCGGTTTTGGCAGTACATCAATGGGCGTGGATAGCGGTTTGACTCACGGGGATTTCC
AAGTCTCCACCCCATTGACGTCAATGGGAGTTTGTTTTGGCACCAAAATCAACGGGACTTTCCAAAATGT
CGTAACAACTCCGCCCCATTGACGCAAATGGGCGGTAGGCGTGTACGGTGGGAGGTCTATATAAGCAGAG
CTCTCTGGCTAACTAGAGAACCCACTGCTTACTGGCTTATCGAAATTAATACGACTCACTATAGGGAGAC
CCAAGCTTGCCGCCACC
